Addgene plasmid #209908: pPBbsr2-TGFa-ScNeo
Purpose: To monitor the status of TGFα, the plasmid encodes a recombinant TGFα, fused extracellularly to the mScarlet fluorescent protein and intracellularly to the mNeonGreen fluorescent protein
Depositing lab: Michiyuki Matsuda. Depositing organization: Kyoto University, Graduate School of Biostudies. Publication: Low-affinity ligands of the epidermal growth factor receptor are long-range signal transmitters in collective cell migration of epithelial cells. Deguchi E, Lin S, Hirayama D, Matsuda K, Tanave A, Sumiyama K, Tsukiji S, Otani T, Furuse M, Sorkin A, Matsuda M, Terai K. Cell Rep. 2024 Nov 14;43(11):114986. doi: 10.1016/j.celrep.2024.114986. PubMed 39546398.
Backbone
  Vector backbone: pPBbsr2
  Backbone size w/o insert (bp): 6800
  Total vector size (bp): 8731
  Vector type: Mammalian Expression
  Selectable markers: Blasticidin
Growth in bacteria
  Bacterial resistance: Ampicillin, 100 μg/mL
  Growth temperature: 37°C
  Growth strain: DH5alpha
  Copy number: Unknown
Gene/Insert
  Gene/Insert name: TGFa-ScNeo
  Species: H. sapiens (human)
  Insert size (bp): 1947
  Entrez Gene: TGFA (a.k.a. TFGA)
  Tag / fusion protein: mScarlet; HA tag; GGGSGGGS linker; mNeonGreen
Terms and licenses: Academic/Nonprofit Terms; Industry Terms: Not Available to Industry
How to cite: pPBbsr2-TGFa-ScNeo was a gift from Michiyuki Matsuda (Addgene plasmid # 209908 ; http://n2t.net/addgene:209908 ; RRID:Addgene_209908)
