[The description below was written by a language model from this plasmid's Addgene catalogue record and pLannotate feature annotations shown in this document.]
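Description:
pPBbsr2-TGFa-ScNeo is a mammalian expression plasmid of about 8.7 kb built on the pPBbsr2 backbone. It carries a dual-colour fluorescent reporter version of human transforming growth factor α (TGFA), a ligand of the EGF receptor. In bacteria it is maintained through a high-copy ColE1/pUC-type origin and selected with ampicillin via the AmpR β-lactamase gene. An f1 origin and remnants of a lacZα/lac promoter cloning region flanked by T7 and T3 promoters are also present. The backbone name suggests a piggyBac transposon design, but no transposon terminal repeats are annotated in the feature table, so the record itself does not confirm this.

Expression is driven by a CAG-type promoter, made up of the CMV enhancer, the chicken β-actin promoter and a chimeric β-actin/β-globin intron. In the open reading frame, an N-terminal portion of TGFA is followed by mScarlet, then the remainder of TGFA, and finally mNeonGreen at the C-terminus. The catalogue also lists an HA tag and a flexible glycine-serine linker within the fusion. This places the red protein on the extracellular side of the membrane-anchored precursor and the green protein on its cytoplasmic tail. The stated purpose is to monitor the status of TGFα. Presumably, ectodomain cleavage would separate the red signal from the membrane-retained green signal, although the record does not spell out this readout. Downstream, an EMCV IRES links the reporter to the bsr blasticidin S deaminase gene on the same transcript, which ends at a bGH polyadenylation signal, so blasticidin-resistant cells should also express the probe. The associated study concerned EGFR ligands as signal transmitters during collective migration of epithelial cells.
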