Features (pLannotate 1.2.2; 27 found; start..end, strand, type, name):
     30..458     -  rep_origin     f1 ori (sequence partly withheld): f1 bacteriophage origin of replication; arrow indicates direction of (+) strand synthesis
    463..618     -  CDS            lacZα (fragment): LacZα fragment of β-galactosidase; lacZ fragment
    626..644     +  promoter       T7 promoter: promoter for bacteriophage T7 RNA polymerase
   1011..1390    +  enhancer       CMV enhancer: human cytomegalovirus immediate early enhancer
   1392..1535    +  promoter       chicken β-actin promoter (fragment): contains a 21-bp deletion relative to the standard chicken β-actin promoter
   1523..1679    +  promoter       chicken β-actin promoter (fragment): contains a 21-bp deletion relative to the standard chicken β-actin promoter
   1680..2696    +  intron         chimeric intron: chimera between introns from chicken β-actin and rabbit β-globin
   2769..2918    +  CDS            TGFA (fragment): TGFA_HUMAN - Experimental evidence at protein level: Swiss-Prot protein existence level 1. TGF alpha is a mitogenic polypeptide that is able to bind to the EGF receptor/EGFR and to act synergistically with TGF beta to promote anchorage-independent cell proliferation in soft agar. From Homo sapiens (Human).
   2925..3620    +  CDS            mScarlet: mScarlet is a basic (constitutively fluorescent) red fluorescent protein published in 2016, derived from synthetic construct. It has moderate acid sensitivity.
   3645..4004    +  CDS            TGFA (fragment): TGFA_HUMAN - Experimental evidence at protein level: Swiss-Prot protein existence level 1. TGF alpha is a mitogenic polypeptide that is able to bind to the EGF receptor/EGFR and to act synergistically with TGF beta to promote anchorage-independent cell proliferation in soft agar. From Homo sapiens (Human).
   3999..4706    +  CDS            mNeonGreen: mNeonGreen is a basic (constitutively fluorescent) green/yellow fluorescent protein published in 2013, derived from Branchiostoma lanceolatum. It is reported to be a very rapidly-maturing monomer with moderate acid sensitivity.
   4804..5365    +  misc_feature   IRES: internal ribosome entry site (IRES) of the encephalomyocarditis virus (EMCV)
   5374..5793    +  CDS            bsr: BSR_BACCE - Experimental evidence at protein level: Swiss-Prot protein existence level 1. Catalyzes the deamination of the cytosine moiety of the antibiotics blasticidin S, cytomycin and acetylblasticidin S. From Bacillus cereus.
   5842..6066    +  polyA_signal   bGH poly(A) signal: bovine growth hormone polyadenylation signal
   6070..6086    +  promoter       SV40 promoter (fragment): SV40 enhancer and early promoter
   6137..6153    -  protein_bind   lac operator: The lac repressor binds to the lac operator to inhibit transcription in E. coli. This inhibition can be relieved by adding lactose or isopropyl-β-D-thiogalactopyranoside (IPTG). lac repressor encoded by lacI
   6161..6191    -  promoter       lac promoter: promoter for the E. coli lac operon
   6206..6227    -  protein_bind   CAP binding site: CAP binding activates transcription in the presence of cAMP. E. coli catabolite activator protein
   6240..6279    -  CDS            lacI (fragment): lac repressor; lacI; The lac repressor binds to the lac operator to inhibit transcription in E. coli. This inhibition can be relieved by adding lactose or isopropyl-β-D-thiogalactopyranoside (IPTG).
   6564..6582    -  promoter       T3 promoter: promoter for bacteriophage T3 RNA polymerase
   6627..6643    -  protein_bind   lac operator: The lac repressor binds to the lac operator to inhibit transcription in E. coli. This inhibition can be relieved by adding lactose or isopropyl-β-D-thiogalactopyranoside (IPTG). lac repressor encoded by lacI
   6651..6681    -  promoter       lac promoter: promoter for the E. coli lac operon
   6696..6717    -  protein_bind   CAP binding site: CAP binding activates transcription in the presence of cAMP. E. coli catabolite activator protein
   6730..6822    -  CDS            lacI (fragment): lac repressor; lacI; The lac repressor binds to the lac operator to inhibit transcription in E. coli. This inhibition can be relieved by adding lactose or isopropyl-β-D-thiogalactopyranoside (IPTG).
   7005..7593    -  rep_origin     ori: high-copy-number ColE1/pMB1/pBR322/pUC origin of replication
   7764..8624    -  CDS            AmpR: β-lactamase; bla; confers resistance to ampicillin, carbenicillin, and related antibiotics
   8625..8729    -  promoter       AmpR promoter: bla
>Addgene plasmid #209908 | pPBbsr2-TGFa-ScNeo | addgene full sequence | sequence record 416691 | Addgene NGS Result
CTAAATTGTAAGCGTTAATATTTTGTTAAAATTCGCGTTAAATTTTTGTTAAATCAGCTCATTTTTTAAC
CAATAGGCCGAAATCGGCAAAATCCCTTATAAATCAAAAGAATAGACCGAGATAGGGT
[37 nt withheld, positions 129-165]
AAAGAACGTGGACTCCAACGTCAAAGG
[49 nt withheld, positions 193-241]
T
[91 nt withheld, positions 243-333]
G
[124 nt withheld, positions 335-458]
CCCATTCGCCATTCAGGCTGCGCAACTGTTGGGAAGGGCGATCGGTGCGGGCCTCTTCGCTATTACGCCA
GCTGGCGAAAGGGGGATGTGCTGCAAGGCGATTAAGTTGGGTAACGCCAGGGTTTTCCCAGTCACGACGT
TGTAAAACGACGGCCAGTGAGCGCGCGTAATACGACTCACTATAGGGCGAATTGGGGCGCGCCATTCTAG
ATTAACCCTAGAAAGATAGTCTGCGTAAAATTGACGCATGCATTCTTGAAATATTGCTCTCTCTTTCTAA
ATAGCGCGAATCCGTCGCTGTGCATTTAGGACATCTCAGTCGCCGCTTGGAGCTCCCGTGAGGCGTGCTT
GTCAATGCGGTAAGTGTCACTGATTTTGAACTATAACGACCGCGTGAGTCAAAATGACGCATGATTATCT
TTTACGTGACTTTTAAGATTTAACTCATACGATAATTATATTGTTATTTCATGTTCTACTTACGTGATAA
CTTATTATATATATATTTTCTTGTTATAGATATCAACTAGAATGCTAGCATGGGCCCATCTCGACATTGA
TTATTGACTAGTTATTAATAGTAATCAATTACGGGGTCATTAGTTCATAGCCCATATATGGAGTTCCGCG
TTACATAACTTACGGTAAATGGCCCGCCTGGCTGACCGCCCAACGACCCCCGCCCATTGACGTCAATAAT
GACGTATGTTCCCATAGTAACGCCAATAGGGACTTTCCATTGACGTCAATGGGTGGAGTATTTACGGTAA
ACTGCCCACTTGGCAGTACATCAAGTGTATCATATGCCAAGTACGCCCCCTATTGACGTCAATGACGGTA
AATGGCCCGCCTGGCATTATGCCCAGTACATGACCTTATGGGACTTTCCTACTTGGCAGTACATCTACGT
ATTAGTCATCGCTATTACCATGGTCGAGGTGAGCCCCACGTTCTGCTTCACTCTCCCCATCTCCCCCCCC
TCCCCACCCCCAATTTTGTATTTATTTATTTTTTAATTATTTTGTGCAGCGATGGGGGCGGGGGGGGGGG
GGGGGGGGGGGGGGGGGGGGGGGGGGGGGGGGGGGGGGGGGGGGGGGGGGGGGGGGGGCGAGGCGGAGAG
GTGCGGCGGCAGCCAATCAGAGCGGCGCGCTCCGAAAGTTTCCTTTTATGGCGAGGCGGCGGCGGCGGCG
GCCCTATAAAAAGCGAAGCGCGCGGCGGGCGGGAGTCGCTGCGCGCTGCCTTCGCCCCGTGCCCCGCTCC
GCCGCCGCCTCGCGCCGCCCGCCCCGGCTCTGACTGACCGCGTTACTCCCACAGGTGAGCGGGCGGGACG
GCCCTTCTCCTCCGGGCTGTAATTAGCGCTTGGTTTAATGACGGCTTGTTTCTTTTCTGTGGCTGCGTGA
AAGCCTTGAGGGGCTCCGGGAGGGCCCTTTGTGCGGGGGGAGCGGCTCGGGGGGTGCGTGCGTGTGTGTG
TGCGTGGGGAGCGCCGCGTGCGGCTCCGCGCTGCCCGGCGGCTGTGAGCGCTGCGGGCGCGGCGCGGGGC
TTTGTGCGCTCCGCAGTGTGCGCGAGGGGAGCGCGGCCGGGGGCGGTGCCCCGCGGTGCGGGGGGGGCTG
CGAGGGGAACAAAGGCTGCGTGCGGGGTGTGTGCGTGGGGGGGTGAGCAGGGGGTGTGGGCGCGTCGGTC
GGGCTGCAACCCCCCCTGCACCCCCCTCCCCGAGTTGCTGAGCACGGCCCGGCTTCGGGTGCGGGGCTCC
GTACGGGGCGTGGCGCGGGGCTCGCCGTGCCGGGCGGGGGGTGGCGGCAGGTGGGGGTGCCGGGCGGGGC
GGGGCCGCCTCGGGCCGGGGAGGGCTCGGGGGAGGGGCGCGGCGGCCCCCGGAGCGCCGGCGGCTGTCGA
GGCGCGGCGAGCCGCAGCCATTGCCTTTTATGGTAATCGTGCGAGAGGGCGCAGGGACTTCCTTTGTCCC
AAATCTGTGCGGAGCCGAAATCTGGGAGGCGCCGCCGCACCCCCTCTAGCGGGCGCGGGGCGAAGCGGTG
CGGCGCCGGCAGGAAGGAAATGGGCGGGGAGGGCCTTCGTGCGTCGCCGCGCCGCCGTCCCCTTCTCCCT
CTCCAGCCTCGGGGCTGTCCGCGGGGGGACGGCTGCCTTCGGGGGGGACGGGGCAGGGCGGGGTTCGGCT
TCTGGCGTGTGACCGGCGGCTCTAGAGCCTCTGCTAACCATGTTCATGCCTTCTTCTTTTTCCTACAGCT
CCTGGGCAACGTGCTGGTTATTGTGCTGTCTCATCATTTTGGCAAAGAATTGGGATCCGAATTCTCCACC
ATGGTCCCCTCGGCTGGACAGCTCGCCCTGTTCGCTCTGGGTATTGTGTTGGCTGCGTGCCAGGCCTTGG
AGAACAGCACGTCCCCGCTGAGTGCAGACCCGCCCGTGGCTGCAGCAGTGGTGTCCCATTACCCATACGA
TGTTCCGGATTACGCTATGGTGAGCAAGGGCGAGGCAGTGATCAAGGAGTTCATGCGGTTCAAGGTGCAC
ATGGAGGGCTCCATGAACGGCCACGAGTTCGAGATCGAGGGCGAGGGCGAGGGCCGCCCCTACGAGGGCA
CCCAGACCGCCAAGCTGAAGGTGACCAAGGGTGGCCCCCTGCCCTTCTCCTGGGACATCCTGTCCCCTCA
GTTCATGTACGGCTCCAGGGCCTTCACCAAGCACCCCGCCGACATCCCCGACTACTATAAGCAGTCCTTC
CCCGAGGGCTTCAAGTGGGAGCGCGTGATGAACTTCGAGGACGGCGGCGCCGTGACCGTGACCCAGGACA
CCTCCCTGGAGGACGGCACCCTGATCTACAAGGTGAAGCTCCGCGGCACCAACTTCCCTCCTGACGGCCC
CGTAATGCAGAAGAAGACAATGGGCTGGGAAGCGTCCACCGAGCGGTTGTACCCCGAGGACGGCGTGCTG
AAGGGCGACATTAAGATGGCCCTGCGCCTGAAGGACGGAGGCCGCTACCTGGCGGACTTCAAGACCACCT
ACAAGGCCAAGAAGCCCGTGCAGATGCCCGGCGCCTACAACGTCGACCGCAAGTTGGACATCACCTCCCA
CAACGAGGACTACACCGTGGTGGAACAGTACGAACGCTCCGAGGGCCGCCACTCCACCGGCGGCATGGAC
GAGCTGTACAAGGGTGGTGGTAGTGGTGGTGGTTCAGTGTCCCATTTTAATGACTGCCCAGATTCCCACA
CTCAGTTCTGCTTCCATGGAACCTGCAGGTTTTTGGTGCAGGAGGACAAGCCAGCATGTGTCTGCCATTC
TGGGTACGTTGGTGCACGCTGTGAGCATGCGGACCTCCTGGCCGTGGTGGCTGCCAGCCAGAAGAAGCAG
GCCATCACCGCCTTGGTGGTGGTCTCCATCGTGGCCCTGGCTGTCCTTATCATCACATGTGTGCTGATAC
ACTGCTGCCAGGTCCGAAAACACTGTGAGTGGTGCCGGGCCCTCATCTGCCGGCACGAGAAGCCCAGCGC
CCTCCTGAAGGGAAGAACCGCTTGCTGCCACTCAGAAACAATGGTAAGCAAGGGGGAGGAAGATAATATG
GCTTCCCTTCCAGCAACGCACGAATTGCATATCTTTGGAAGTATTAATGGAGTTGATTTCGACATGGTGG
GGCAGGGTACGGGAAACCCAAACGATGGCTATGAAGAACTTAACCTCAAGTCTACCAAAGGCGATCTCCA
ATTCTCACCCTGGATATTGGTCCCACACATCGGCTACGGGTTCCATCAATACCTGCCTTATCCTGACGGG
ATGAGTCCTTTTCAAGCTGCTATGGTTGACGGAAGTGGCTACCAAGTTCACCGCACAATGCAATTTGAGG
ATGGTGCATCTCTTACGGTTAATTACCGATATACATATGAGGGTTCACACATCAAGGGGGAAGCTCAGGT
CAAGGGCACTGGATTTCCCGCAGATGGCCCAGTTATGACCAATTCTCTGACCGCAGCCGATTGGTGTCGA
AGCAAGAAGACCTACCCTAACGACAAGACTATCATCTCAACCTTCAAATGGTCCTACACCACAGGTAACG
GAAAGCGGTATAGGTCTACAGCTCGGACAACATATACCTTTGCGAAGCCTATGGCCGCTAACTATTTGAA
AAACCAACCGATGTATGTTTTTCGGAAGACCGAATTGAAACATTCAAAAACGGAGTTGAATTTCAAAGAG
TGGCAGAAGGCATTCACCGACGTAATGGGTATGGATGAGTTGTATAAAGTGGTCTAAGCGGCCGCTCTAG
AGTCGACGGGCCGCGGTAACAATTGTTAACTAACTTAAGCTAGCAACGGTTTCCCTCTAGCGGGATCAAT
TCCGCCCCCCCCCCCTAACGTTACTGGCCGAAGCCGCTTGGAATAAGGCCGGTGTGCGTTTGTCTATATG
TTATTTTCCACCATATTGCCGTCTTTTGGCAATGTGAGGGCCCGGAAACCTGGCCCTGTCTTCTTGACGA
GCATTCCTAGGGGTCTTTCCCCTCTCGCCAAAGGAATGCAAGGTCTGTTGAATGTCGTGAAGGAAGCAGT
TCCTCTGGAAGCTTCTTGAAGACAAACAACGTCTGTAGCGACCCTTTGCAGGCAGCGGAACCCCCCACCT
GGCGACAGGTGCCTCTGCGGCCAAAAGCCACGTGTATAAGATACACCTGCAAAGGCGGCACAACCCCAGT
GCCACGTTGTGAGTTGGATAGTTGTGGAAAGAGTCAAATGGCTCTCCTCAAGCGTATTCAACAAGGGGCT
GAAGGATGCCCAGAAGGTACCCCATTGTATGGGATCTGATCTGGGGCCTCGGTGCACATGCTTTACATGT
GTTTAGTCGAGGTTAAAAAAACGTCTAGGCCCCCCGAACCACGGGGACGTGGTTTTCCTTTGAAAAACAC
GATAATACCATGGTCATGAAAACATTTAACATTTCTCAACAAGATCTAGAATTAGTAGAAGTAGCGACAG
AGAAGATTACAATGCTTTATGAGGATAATAAACATCATGTGGGAGCGGCAATTCGTACGAAAACAGGAGA
AATCATTTCGGCAGTACATATTGAAGCGTATATAGGACGAGTAACTGTTTGTGCAGAAGCCATTGCGATT
GGTAGTGCAGTTTCGAATGGACAAAAGGATTTTGACACGATTGTAGCTGTTAGACACCCTTATTCTGACG
AAGTAGATAGAAGTATTCGAGTGGTAAGTCCTTGTGGTATGTGTAGGGAGTTGATTTCAGACTATGCACC
AGATTGTTTTGTGTTAATAGAAATGAATGGCAAGTTAGTCAAAACTACGATTGAAGAACTCATTCCACTC
AAATATACCCGAAATTAAAAGTCGAGATGCATCGATGATCTAGAGCTCGCTGATCAGCCTCGACTGTGCC
TTCTAGTTGCCAGCCATCTGTTGTTTGCCCCTCCCCCGTGCCTTCCTTGACCCTGGAAGGTGCCACTCCC
ACTGTCCTTTCCTAATAAAATGAGGAAATTGCATCGCATTGTCTGAGTAGGTGTCATTCTATTCTGGGGG
GTGGGGTGGGGCAGGACAGCAAGGGGGAGGATTGGGAAGACAATAGCAGGCATGCTGGGGATGCGGTGGG
CTCTATGGCTTCTGAGGCGGAAAGAACCTGCAGCCCAAGCTTGGCGTAATCATGGTCATAGCTGTTTCCT
GTGTGAAATTGTTATCCGCTCACAATTCCACACAACATACGAGCCGGAAGCATAAAGTGTAAAGCCTGGG
GTGCCTAATGAGTGAGCTAACTCACATTAATTGCGTTGCGCTCACTGCCCGCTTTCCAGTCGGGAAACCT
GTCGTGCCAGCGGATCTTAAAAGTTTTGTTACTTTATAGAAGAAATTTTGAGTTTTTGTTTTTTTTTAAT
AAATAAATAAACATAAATAAATTGTTTGTTGAATTTATTATTAGTATGTAAGTGTAAATATAATAAAACT
TAATATCTATTCAAATTAATAAATAAACCTCGATATACAGACCGATAAAACACATGCGTCAATTTTACGC
ATGATTATCTTTAACGTACGTCACAATATGATTATCTTTCTAGGGTTAATCTAGTATACGCGTTTAATTA
ATCCAGCTTTTGTTCCCTTTAGTGAGGGTTAATTGCGCGCTTGGCGTAATCATGGTCATAGCTGTTTCCT
GTGTGAAATTGTTATCCGCTCACAATTCCACACAACATACGAGCCGGAAGCATAAAGTGTAAAGCCTGGG
GTGCCTAATGAGTGAGCTAACTCACATTAATTGCGTTGCGCTCACTGCCCGCTTTCCAGTCGGGAAACCT
GTCGTGCCAGCTGCATTAATGAATCGGCCAACGCGCGGGGAGAGGCGGTTTGCGTATTGGGCGCTCTTCC
GCTTCCTCGCTCACTGACTCGCTGCGCTCGGTCGTTCGGCTGCGGCGAGCGGTATCAGCTCACTCAAAGG
CGGTAATACGGTTATCCACAGAATCAGGGGATAACGCAGGAAAGAACATGTGAGCAAAAGGCCAGCAAAA
GGCCAGGAACCGTAAAAAGGCCGCGTTGCTGGCGTTTTTCCATAGGCTCCGCCCCCCTGACGAGCATCAC
AAAAATCGACGCTCAAGTCAGAGGTGGCGAAACCCGACAGGACTATAAAGATACCAGGCGTTTCCCCCTG
GAAGCTCCCTCGTGCGCTCTCCTGTTCCGACCCTGCCGCTTACCGGATACCTGTCCGCCTTTCTCCCTTC
GGGAAGCGTGGCGCTTTCTCATAGCTCACGCTGTAGGTATCTCAGTTCGGTGTAGGTCGTTCGCTCCAAG
CTGGGCTGTGTGCACGAACCCCCCGTTCAGCCCGACCGCTGCGCCTTATCCGGTAACTATCGTCTTGAGT
CCAACCCGGTAAGACACGACTTATCGCCACTGGCAGCAGCCACTGGTAACAGGATTAGCAGAGCGAGGTA
TGTAGGCGGTGCTACAGAGTTCTTGAAGTGGTGGCCTAACTACGGCTACACTAGAAGAACAGTATTTGGT
ATCTGCGCTCTGCTGAAGCCAGTTACCTTCGGAAAAAGAGTTGGTAGCTCTTGATCCGGCAAACAAACCA
CCGCTGGTAGCGGTGGTTTTTTTGTTTGCAAGCAGCAGATTACGCGCAGAAAAAAAGGATCTCAAGAAGA
TCCTTTGATCTTTTCTACGGGGTCTGACGCTCAGTGGAACGAAAACTCACGTTAAGGGATTTTGGTCATG
AGATTATCAAAAAGGATCTTCACCTAGATCCTTTTAAATTAAAAATGAAGTTTTAAATCAATCTAAAGTA
TATATGAGTAAACTTGGTCTGACAGTTACCAATGCTTAATCAGTGAGGCACCTATCTCAGCGATCTGTCT
ATTTCGTTCATCCATAGTTGCCTGACTCCCCGTCGTGTAGATAACTACGATACGGGAGGGCTTACCATCT
GGCCCCAGTGCTGCAATGATACCGCGAGACCCACGCTCACCGGCTCCAGATTTATCAGCAATAAACCAGC
CAGCCGGAAGGGCCGAGCGCAGAAGTGGTCCTGCAACTTTATCCGCCTCCATCCAGTCTATTAATTGTTG
CCGGGAAGCTAGAGTAAGTAGTTCGCCAGTTAATAGTTTGCGCAACGTTGTTGCCATTGCTACAGGCATC
GTGGTGTCACGCTCGTCGTTTGGTATGGCTTCATTCAGCTCCGGTTCCCAACGATCAAGGCGAGTTACAT
GATCCCCCATGTTGTGCAAAAAAGCGGTTAGCTCCTTCGGTCCTCCGATCGTTGTCAGAAGTAAGTTGGC
CGCAGTGTTATCACTCATGGTTATGGCAGCACTGCATAATTCTCTTACTGTCATGCCATCCGTAAGATGC
TTTTCTGTGACTGGTGAGTACTCAACCAAGTCATTCTGAGAATAGTGTATGCGGCGACCGAGTTGCTCTT
GCCCGGCGTCAATACGGGATAATACCGCGCCACATAGCAGAACTTTAAAAGTGCTCATCATTGGAAAACG
TTCTTCGGGGCGAAAACTCTCAAGGATCTTACCGCTGTTGAGATCCAGTTCGATGTAACCCACTCGTGCA
CCCAACTGATCTTCAGCATCTTTTACTTTCACCAGCGTTTCTGGGTGAGCAAAAACAGGAAGGCAAAATG
CCGCAAAAAAGGGAATAAGGGCGACACGGAAATGTTGAATACTCATACTCTTCCTTTTTCAATATTATTG
AAGCATTTATCAGGGTTATTGTCTCATGAGCGGATACATATTTGAATGTATTTAGAAAAATAAACAAATA
GGGGTTCCGCGCACATTTCCCCGAAAAGTGCCAC
